>Addgene plasmid #202767 | BSA2_His | addgene full sequence | sequence record 400091 | Addgene NGS Result
ATTGGCGAATGGG
[124 nt withheld, positions 14-137]
C
[91 nt withheld, positions 139-229]
A
[49 nt withheld, positions 231-279]
CCTTTGACGTTGGAGTCCACGTTCTTT
[37 nt withheld, positions 307-343]
ACCCTATCTCGGTCTATTCTTTTGATTTATAAGGGATTTTGCCGATTTCGGCCTATTGGTTAAAAAATGA
GCTGATTTAACAAAAATTTAACGCGAATTTTAACAAAATATTAACGCTTACAATTTAGGTGGCACTTTTC
GGGGAAATGTGCGCGGAACCCCTATTTGTTTATTTTTCTAAATACATTCAAATATGTATCCGCTCATGAA
TTAATTCTTAGAAAAACTCATCGAGCATCAAATGAAACTGCAATTTATTCATATCAGGATTATCAATACC
ATATTTTTGAAAAAGCCGTTTCTGTAATGAAGGAGAAAACTCACCGAGGCAGTTCCATAGGATGGCAAGA
TCCTGGTATCGGTCTGCGATTCCGACTCGTCCAACATCAATACAACCTATTAATTTCCCCTCGTCAAAAA
TAAGGTTATCAAGTGAGAAATCACCATGAGTGACGACTGAATCCGGTGAGAATGGCAAAAGTTTATGCAT
TTCTTTCCAGACTTGTTCAACAGGCCAGCCATTACGCTCGTCATCAAAATCACTCGCATCAACCAAACCG
TTATTCATTCGTGATTGCGCCTGAGCGAGACGAAATACGCGATCGCTGTTAAAAGGACAATTACAAACAG
GAATCGAATGCAACCGGCGCAGGAACACTGCCAGCGCATCAACAATATTTTCACCTGAATCAGGATATTC
TTCTAATACCTGGAATGCTGTTTTCCCGGGGATCGCAGTGGTGAGTAACCATGCATCATCAGGAGTACGG
ATAAAATGCTTGATGGTCGGAAGAGGCATAAATTCCGTCAGCCAGTTTAGTCTGACCATCTCATCTGTAA
CATCATTGGCAACGCTACCTTTGCCATGTTTCAGAAACAACTCTGGCGCATCGGGCTTCCCATACAATCG
ATAGATTGTCGCACCTGATTGCCCGACATTATCGCGAGCCCATTTATACCCATATAAATCAGCATCCATG
TTGGAATTTAATCGCGGCCTAGAGCAAGACGTTTCCCGTTGAATATGGCTCATAACACCCCTTGTATTAC
TGTTTATGTAAGCAGACAGTTTTATTGTTCATGACCAAAATCCCTTAACGTGAGTTTTCGTTCCACTGAG
CGTCAGACCCCGTAGAAAAGATCAAAGGATCTTCTTGAGATCCTTTTTTTCTGCGCGTAATCTGCTGCTT
GCAAACAAAAAAACCACCGCTACCAGCGGTGGTTTGTTTGCCGGATCAAGAGCTACCAACTCTTTTTCCG
AAGGTAACTGGCTTCAGCAGAGCGCAGATACCAAATACTGTCCTTCTAGTGTAGCCGTAGTTAGGCCACC
ACTTCAAGAACTCTGTAGCACCGCCTACATACCTCGCTCTGCTAATCCTGTTACCAGTGGCTGCTGCCAG
TGGCGATAAGTCGTGTCTTACCGGGTTGGACTCAAGACGATAGTTACCGGATAAGGCGCAGCGGTCGGGC
TGAACGGGGGGTTCGTGCACACAGCCCAGCTTGGAGCGAACGACCTACACCGAACTGAGATACCTACAGC
GTGAGCTATGAGAAAGCGCCACGCTTCCCGAAGGGAGAAAGGCGGACAGGTATCCGGTAAGCGGCAGGGT
CGGAACAGGAGAGCGCACGAGGGAGCTTCCAGGGGGAAACGCCTGGTATCTTTATAGTCCTGTCGGGTTT
CGCCACCTCTGACTTGAGCGTCGATTTTTGTGATGCTCGTCAGGGGGGCGGAGCCTATGGAAAAACGCCA
GCAACGCGGCCTTTTTACGGTTCCTGGCCTTTTGCTGGCCTTTTGCTCACATGTTCTTTCCTGCGTTATC
CCCTGATTCTGTGGATAACCGTATTACCGCCTTTGAGTGAGCTGATACCGCTCGCCGCAGCCGAACGACC
GAGCGCAGCGAGTCAGTGAGCGAGGAAGCGGAAGAGCGCCTGATGCGGTATTTTCTCCTTACGCATCTGT
GCGGTATTTCACACCGCAATGGTGCACTCTCAGTACAATCTGCTCTGATGCCGCATAGTTAAGCCAGTAT
ACACTCCGCTATCGCTACGTGACTGGGTCATGGCTGCGCCCCGACACCCGCCAACACCCGCTGACGCGCC
CTGACGGGCTTGTCTGCTCCCGGCATCCGCTTACAGACAAGCTGTGACCGTCTCCGGGAGCTGCATGTGT
CAGAGGTTTTCACCGTCATCACCGAAACGCGCGAGGCAGCTGCGGTAAAGCTCATCAGCGTGGTCGTGAA
GCGATTCACAGATGTCTGCCTGTTCATCCGCGTCCAGCTCGTTGAGTTTCTCCAGAAGCGTTAATGTCTG
GCTTCTGATAAAGCGGGCCATGTTAAGGGCGGTTTTTTCCTGTTTGGTCACTGATGCCTCCGTGTAAGGG
GGATTTCTGTTCATGGGGGTAATGATACCGATGAAACGAGAGAGGATGCTCACGATACGGGTTACTGATG
ATGAACATGCCCGGTTACTGGAACGTTGTGAGGGTAAACAACTGGCGGTATGGATGCGGCGGGACCAGAG
AAAAATCACTCAGGGTCAATGCCAGCGCTTCGTTAATACAGATGTAGGTGTTCCACAGGGTAGCCAGCAG
CATCCTGCGATGCAGATCCGGAACATAATGGTGCAGGGCGCTGACTTCCGCGTTTCCAGACTTTACGAAA
CACGGAAACCGAAGACCATTCATGTTGTTGCTCAGGTCGCAGACGTTTTGCAGCAGCAGTCGCTTCACGT
TCGCTCGCGTATCGGTGATTCATTCTGCTAACCAGTAAGGCAACCCCGCCAGCCTAGCCGGGTCCTCAAC
GACAGGAGCACGATCATGCGCACCCGTGGGGCCGCCATGCCGGCGATAATGGCCTGCTTCTCGCCGAAAC
GTTTGGTGGCGGGACCAGTGACGAAGGCTTGAGCGAGGGCGTGCAAGATTCCGAATACCGCAAGCGACAG
GCCGATCATCGTCGCGCTCCAGCGAAAGCGGTCCTCGCCGAAAATGACCCAGAGCGCTGCCGGCACCTGT
CCTACGAGTTGCATGATAAAGAAGACAGTCATAAGTGCGGCGACGATAGTCATGCCCCGCGCCCACCGGA
AGGAGCTGACTGGGTTGAAGGCTCTCAAGGGCATCGGTCGAGATCCCGGTGCCTAATGAGTGAGCTAACT
TACATTAATTGCGTTGCGCTCACTGCCCGCTTTCCAGTCGGGAAACCTGTCGTGCCAGCTGCATTAATGA
ATCGGCCAACGCGCGGGGAGAGGCGGTTTGCGTATTGGGCGCCAGGGTGGTTTTTCTTTTCACCAGTGAG
ACGGGCAACAGCTGATTGCCCTTCACCGCCTGGCCCTGAGAGAGTTGCAGCAAGCGGTCCACGCTGGTTT
GCCCCAGCAGGCGAAAATCCTGTTTGATGGTGGTTAACGGCGGGATATAACATGAGCTGTCTTCGGTATC
GTCGTATCCCACTACCGAGATGTCCGCACCAACGCGCAGCCCGGACTCGGTAATGGCGCGCATTGCGCCC
AGCGCCATCTGATCGTTGGCAACCAGCATCGCAGTGGGAACGATGCCCTCATTCAGCATTTGCATGGTTT
GTTGAAAACCGGACATGGCACTCCAGTCGCCTTCCCGTTCCGCTATCGGCTGAATTTGATTGCGAGTGAG
ATATTTATGCCAGCCAGCCAGACGCAGACGCGCCGAGACAGAACTTAATGGGCCCGCTAACAGCGCGATT
TGCTGGTGACCCAATGCGACCAGATGCTCCACGCCCAGTCGCGTACCGTCTTCATGGGAGAAAATAATAC
TGTTGATGGGTGTCTGGTCAGAGACATCAAGAAATAACGCCGGAACATTAGTGCAGGCAGCTTCCACAGC
AATGGCATCCTGGTCATCCAGCGGATAGTTAATGATCAGCCCACTGACGCGTTGCGCGAGAAGATTGTGC
ACCGCCGCTTTACAGGCTTCGACGCCGCTTCGTTCTACCATCGACACCACCACGCTGGCACCCAGTTGAT
CGGCGCGAGATTTAATCGCCGCGACAATTTGCGACGGCGCGTGCAGGGCCAGACTGGAGGTGGCAACGCC
AATCAGCAACGACTGTTTGCCCGCCAGTTGTTGTGCCACGCGGTTGGGAATGTAATTCAGCTCCGCCATC
GCCGCTTCCACTTTTTCCCGCGTTTTCGCAGAAACGTGGCTGGCCTGGTTCACCACGCGGGAAACGGTCT
GATAAGAGACACCGGCATACTCTGCGACATCGTATAACGTTACTGGTTTCACATTCACCACCCTGAATTG
ACTCTCTTCCGGGCGCTATCATGCCATACCGCGAAAGGTTTTGCGCCATTCGATGGTGTCCGGGATCTCG
ACGCTCTCCCTTATGCGACTCCTGCATTAGGAAGCAGCCCAGTAGTAGGTTGAGGCCGTTGAGCACCGCC
GCCGCAAGGAATGGTGCATGCAAGGAGATGGCGCCCAACAGTCCCCCGGCCACGGGGCCTGCCACCATAC
CCACGCCGAAACAAGCGCTCATGAGCCCGAAGTGGCGAGCCCGATCTTCCCCATCGGTGATGTCGGCGAT
ATAGGCGCCAGCAACCGCACCTGTGGCGCCGGTGATGCCGGCCACGATGCGTCCGGCGTAGAGGATCGAG
ATCGATCTCGATCCCGCGAAATTAATACGACTCACTATAGGGGAATTGTGAGCGGATAACAATTCCCCTC
TAGAAATAATTTTGTTTAACTTTAAGAAGGAGATATACCCATGGATACCCATAAGAGTGAAATTGCCCAT
CGCTTTAAAGATCTCGGGGAGGAGCACTTTAAAGCCCTTGTCCTGATCGCCTTCGCACAGTATCTGCAAC
AGTGCCCTTTTGATGAATTGGTCAAGATGGTTAATGAATTAACCGAGTTCGCTAAAACTTGCGTCGCTGA
TGAGTCTCACGCAGGATGCGAGAAATCACTGCATACATTGTTCGGTGATGAATTGTGCAAGGTCGCTAGC
TTGCGTGAAACCTACGGCGATATGGCCGATTGCTGTGAAAAACAGGAGCCGGAGCGTAATGAGTGTTTCT
TAAGTCACAAGGATGATTCTCCAGATCTTCCAAAGTTAAAACCAGATCCAAATACTCTTTGTGATGAGTT
CAAAGCGGATGAAAAGAAATTTTGGGGTAAATACATCTACGAGATTGCCCGTCGGCATCCCTACTTCTAT
GCCCCGGAACTGCTGTACTATGCGAATAAGTATAACGGAATTTTCCAGGAATGTTGTCAAGCTGAAGATA
AAGCCGCTTGTCTGCTGCCTAAAATTGAGACAATTCGGGAAAAAGTACTGACGAGCTCCGCACGTCAACG
CCTGCGATGCGCGAGTCTGCAAAAGTTTGGTGAACGTGCTCTTAAAGCCTGGAGCGTCGCGCGACTCTCA
CAGAAATTTCCAAAAGCAGAGTTTGTCGAAATTACCAAACTTGTCACTGACCTGACCAAGATATATAAGG
AATGCTGCCACGGCGATTTGCTGGAGTGCATGGATGATCGGGCCGACTTAGTGAAATATATATGTGACAA
CCAAGATACCATATCAAGCAAGCTGAAAGAGTGTTGTGATAAGCCGTTGCTCGAAAAGTCGCACTGCATT
GCGGAGGTCGAAAAAGACGCTATCCCTGAAAACTTACCGCCGTTAACAGCCGATTTTCTTGAAGACAAAG
ACGTTTGCAAAAACTATCAGGAAGCCAAAGATGCATTTCTCGGCAGTTTCTTATATGAGTACTCCAGACG
CCACCCGGAATATGCAGTTTCGCTTCTCTTAAGACTTGCAAAAGAATACGAGGCCACCCTGGAGGAGTGC
TGTGCTAAAGATGACCCACATGCATGTTATTCTACCGTGTTTGACAAACTGAAGCATCTTATCGACGAGC
CCCAGAATCTGATCAAACAGAATTGCGACCAATTCGAGAAATTAGGTGAGTATGGTTTCCAAAACGCGCT
CATCATCCGATACACCCGCAAGATGCCGCAAGTCTCAACCCCTACACTGGTGGAGATCACCCGCAGCCTG
GGTAAAGTGGGTACACGATGCTGTACCCTCCCGGAAAGCGAACGTCTTCCTTGTACAGAAGACTACTTAT
CGCTCATATTAAACCGTCTGTGCGTTTTGCACGAAAAGACCCCTGTTTCGGAGAAGGTGACCAAATGTTG
CACTGAAAGTCTGGTTAATCGGCGGCATTGCTTCTCTGCGCTGACACCTGATGAAACCTATGTACCAAAA
GCCTTTGATGAAAAGTTATTTACGTTTCACGCCGACATTTGCACACTGCCGGATGAGGAAAAACAGATCA
AGAAACAAACTTTTCTGGTAGAACTGCTGAAACATAAGCCGAAAGCAACGGAAGAACAGTTAAAAACCAT
TATGGAGAACTTTACCGCGTTCGTGGATAAGTGCTGTGCCGCAGACGATAAAGAAGCCTGTTTTGCAGTG
GAGGGACCGAAACTGATAGTTAGCACCCAAACCGCGCTCGCGCTCGAGCACCACCACCACCACCACTGAG
ATCCGGCTGCTAACAAAGCCCGAAAGGAAGCTGAGTTGGCTGCTGCCACCGCTGAGCAATAACTAGCATA
ACCCCTTGGGGCCTCTAAACGGGTCTTGAGGGGTTTTTTGCTGAAAGGAGGAACTATATCCGG
Features (pLannotate 1.2.2; 19 found; start..end, strand, type, name):
     14..442     +  rep_origin     f1 ori (sequence partly withheld): f1 bacteriophage origin of replication; arrow indicates direction of (+) strand synthesis
    495..552     +  promoter       AmpR promoter (fragment): bla
    561..1376    -  CDS            KanR: aminoglycoside phosphotransferase; aph(3')-Ia; confers resistance to kanamycin in bacteria or G418 (Geneticin®) in eukaryotes
   1498..2086    +  rep_origin     ori: high-copy-number ColE1/pMB1/pBR322/pUC origin of replication
   2272..2411    -  misc_feature   bom: basis of mobility region from pBR322
   2513..2704    -  CDS            rop: Rop protein, which maintains plasmids at low copy number; rop
   2721..3101    +  CDS            YPB1_ECOLX: Protein predicted: Swiss-Prot protein existence level 4. From Escherichia coli.
   3173..3464    -  CDS            TcR (fragment): tetracycline efflux protein; tet; confers resistance to tetracycline
   3479..3500    -  protein_bind   CAP binding site: CAP binding activates transcription in the presence of cAMP. E. coli catabolite activator protein
   3513..4595    -  CDS            lacI: lac repressor; lacI; The lac repressor binds to the lac operator to inhibit transcription in E. coli. This inhibition can be relieved by adding lactose or isopropyl-β-D-thiogalactopyranoside (IPTG).
   4596..4673    -  promoter       lacI promoter: lacI
   4681..4960    -  CDS            TcR (fragment): tetracycline efflux protein; tet; confers resistance to tetracycline
   4986..5004    +  promoter       T7 promoter: promoter for bacteriophage T7 RNA polymerase
   5005..5029    +  protein_bind   lac operator: The lac repressor binds to the lac operator to inhibit transcription in E. coli. This inhibition can be relieved by adding lactose or isopropyl-β-D-thiogalactopyranoside (IPTG). lac repressor encoded by lacI
   5044..5066    +  RBS            RBS: efficient ribosome binding site from bacteriophage T7 gene 10 (Olins and Rangwala, 1989)
   5077..6825    +  CDS            ALB: ALBU_BOVIN - Experimental evidence at protein level: Swiss-Prot protein existence level 1. Binds water, Ca(2+), Na(+), K(+), fatty acids, hormones, bilirubin and drugs. Its main function is the regulation of the colloidal osmotic pressure of blood. Major zinc transporter in plasma, typically binds about 80% of all plasma zinc (By similarity). Major calcium and magnesium transporter in plasma, binds approximately 45% of circulating calcium and magnesium in plasma (Probable). Potentially has more than two calcium-binding sites and might additionally bind calcium in a non-specific manner (PubMed:
   6832..6849    +  CDS            9xHis (fragment): 9xHis affinity tag
   6859..6908    +  CDS            SET1 (fragment): solubility-enhancement tag derived from T7 phage gene 10B
   6916..6963    +  terminator     T7 terminator: transcription terminator for bacteriophage T7 RNA polymerase
