[The description below was written by a language model from this plasmid's Addgene catalogue record and pLannotate feature annotations shown in this document.]
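Description:
BSA2_His is a bacterial expression plasmid of about 7 kb, built on the pET29b backbone. It carries BSA2, a synthetic, computationally designed variant of bovine serum albumin (insert about 1.76 kb). The associated work concerns mammalian serum albumins engineered for stability and for production in bacteria. The annotated coding region matches bovine albumin and is followed directly by a six-histidine tag supplied by the backbone. The annotation software labels this tag as a fragment of a longer His tag, but its length corresponds to 6xHis, as catalogued. The insert was cloned between NcoI and XhoI, and the backbone's original NdeI site was changed to NcoI to allow this.

Expression follows the standard pET arrangement. A T7 promoter with an adjacent lac operator drives transcription, a T7 gene 10 ribosome binding site supports efficient translation, and a T7 terminator closes the cassette. The plasmid also encodes lacI under its own promoter. The lac repressor keeps the cassette silent until IPTG or lactose is added, in a host that supplies T7 RNA polymerase. A short "SET1" match between the His tag and the terminator, together with the tetracycline-resistance fragments and the partial AmpR promoter, appears to be residual backbone sequence rather than functional parts.

The plasmid is selected with kanamycin through the aph(3')-Ia gene. It replicates from a pBR322-type origin, with the bom and rop elements present; rop normally restrains copy number, although the record lists copy number as unknown. An f1 origin is also present. The construct is suited to inducible E. coli production of the designed albumin and its purification by metal-affinity chromatography through the C-terminal His tag.
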