Addgene plasmid #202767: BSA2_His
Purpose: bovine serum albumin design BSA2, in pET29b with C-terminal 6His-tag
Depositing lab: Sarel Fleishman. Depositing organization: Weizmann Institute of Science. Publication: Stable Mammalian Serum Albumins Designed for Bacterial Expression. Khersonsky O, Goldsmith M, Zaretsky I, Hamer-Rogotner S, Dym O, Unger T, Yona M, Fridmann-Sirkis Y, Fleishman SJ. J Mol Biol. 2023 Sep 1;435(17):168191. doi: 10.1016/j.jmb.2023.168191. Epub 2023 Jun 28. PubMed 37385581.
Backbone
  Vector backbone: pET29b
  Total vector size (bp): 6990
  Modifications to backbone: NdeI restriction site was changed to NcoI
  Vector type: Bacterial Expression
Growth in bacteria
  Bacterial resistance: Kanamycin, 50 μg/mL
  Growth temperature: 37°C
  Growth strain: DH5alpha
  Copy number: Unknown
Gene/Insert
  Gene/Insert name: BSA2
  Species: Synthetic
  Insert size (bp): 1758
  Promoter: T7
  Tag / fusion protein: His tag (C terminal on backbone)
  Cloning method: Restriction Enzyme; 5′ cloning site NcoI (unknown if destroyed); 3′ cloning site XhoI (unknown if destroyed)
  Sequencing primers: 5′ T7 promoter; 3′ T7 terminator
Terms and licenses: Academic/Nonprofit Terms; Industry Terms: Not Available to Industry
How to cite: BSA2_His was a gift from Sarel Fleishman (Addgene plasmid # 202767 ; http://n2t.net/addgene:202767 ; RRID:Addgene_202767)
